>Addgene plasmid #138585 | S1m tagged DANCR | addgene full sequence | sequence record 274457 | Addgene NGS Result
ACGCGTGTAGTCTTATGCAATACTCTTGTAGTCTTGCAACATGGTAACGATGAGTTAGCAACATGCCTTA
CAAGGAGAGAAAAAGCACCGTGCATGCCGATTGGTGGAAGTAAGGTGGTACGATCGTGCCTTATTAGGAA
GGCAACAGACGGGTCTGACATGGATTGGACGAACCACTGAATTGCCGCATTGCAGAGATATTGTATTTAA
GTGCCTAGCTCGATACATAAACGGGTCTCTCTGGTTAGACCAGATCTGAGCCTGGGAGCTCTCTGGCTAA
CTAGGGAACCCACTGCTTAAGCCTCAATAAAGCTTGCCTTGAGTGCTTCAAGTAGTGTGTGCCCGTCTGT
TGTGTGACTCTGGTAACTAGAGATCCCTCAGACCCTTTTAGTCAGTGTGGAAAATCTCTAGCAGTGGCGC
CCGAACAGGGACTTGAAAGCGAAAGGGAAACCAGAGGAGCTCTCTCGACGCAGGACTCGGCTTGCTGAAG
CGCGCACGGCAAGAGGCGAGGGGCGGCGACTGGTGAGTACGCCAAAAATTTTGACTAGCGGAGGCTAGAA
GGAGAGAGATGGGTGCGAGAGCGTCAGTATTAAGCGGGGGAGAATTAGATCGCGATGGGAAAAAATTCGG
TTAAGGCCAGGGGGAAAGAAAAAATATAAATTAAAACATATAGTATGGGCAAGCAGGGAGCTAGAACGAT
TCGCAGTTAATCCTGGCCTGTTAGAAACATCAGAAGGCTGTAGACAAATACTGGGACAGCTACAACCATC
CCTTCAGACAGGATCAGAAGAACTTAGATCATTATATAATACAGTAGCAACCCTCTATTGTGTGCATCAA
AGGATAGAGATAAAAGACACCAAGGAAGCTTTAGACAAGATAGAGGAAGAGCAAAACAAAAGTAAGACCA
CCGCACAGCAAGCGGCCACTGATCTTCAGACCTGGAGGAGGAGATATGAGGGACAATTGGAGAAGTGAAT
TATATAAATATAAAGTAGTAAAAATTGAACCATTAGGAGTAGCACCCACCAAGGCAAAGAGAAGAGTGGT
GCAGAGAGAAAAAAGAGCAGTGGGAATAGGAGCTTTGTTCCTTGGGTTCTTGGGAGCAGCAGGAAGCACT
ATGGGCGCAGCGTCAATGACGCTGACGGTACAGGCCAGACAATTATTGTCTGGTATAGTGCAGCAGCAGA
ACAATTTGCTGAGGGCTATTGAGGCGCAACAGCATCTGTTGCAACTCACAGTCTGGGGCATCAAGCAGCT
CCAGGCAAGAATCCTGGCTGTGGAAAGATACCTAAAGGATCAACAGCTCCTGGGGATTTGGGGTTGCTCT
GGAAAACTCATTTGCACCACTGCTGTGCCTTGGAATGCTAGTTGGAGTAATAAATCTCTGGAACAGATTT
GGAATCACACGACCTGGATGGAGTGGGACAGAGAAATTAACAATTACACAAGCTTAATACACTCCTTAAT
TGAAGAATCGCAAAACCAGCAAGAAAAGAATGAACAAGAATTATTGGAATTAGATAAATGGGCAAGTTTG
TGGAATTGGTTTAACATAACAAATTGGCTGTGGTATATAAAATTATTCATAATGATAGTAGGAGGCTTGG
TAGGTTTAAGAATAGTTTTTGCTGTACTTTCTATAGTGAATAGAGTTAGGCAGGGATATTCACCATTATC
GTTTCAGACCCACCTCCCAACCCCGAGGGGACCCGACAGGCCCGAAGGAATAGAAGAAGAAGGTGGAGAG
AGAGACAGAGACAGATCCATTCGATTAGTGAACGGATCTCGACGGTATCGGTTAACTTTTAAAAGAAAAG
GGGGGATTGGGGGGTACAGTGCAGGGGAAAGAATAGTAGACATAATAGCAACAGACATACAAACTAAAGA
ATTACAAAAACAAATTACAAAATTCAAAATTTTATCGATACTAGTTGAAAGACCCCACCTGTAGGTTTGG
CAAGTTAGCTTAAGTAACGCCATTTTGCAAGGCATGGAAAATACATAACTGAGAATAGAGAAGTTCAGAT
CAAGGTTAGGAACAGAGAGACAGCAGAATATGGGCCAAACAGGATATCTGTGGTAAGCAGTTCCTGCCCC
GGCTCAGGGCCAAGAACAGATGGTCCCCAGATGCGGTCCCGCCCTCAGCAGTTTCTAGCGAACCATCAGA
TGTTTCCAGGGTGCCCCAAGGACCTGAAATGACCCTGTGCCTTATTTGAACTAACCAATCAGTTTGCTTC
TTGCTTCTGTTTGTGTGCTTCTGCTCCCTGAGCTCAATAAAAGAGCCCACAACCCCTCACTTGGTGGGCC
AGTCCTCTGATAGACTGTGTCCCCTGGATACCCGTATTCTAGAGCTAGCGAATTCGCCCTTGCCCAGAGT
CTTCCCGGGATTGGCTGCGGGCCTCGCGACCCTCCTGCTTCCCTCCCCGCCCCGCGCCGCCTCTCTGGTT
TGTGCGCCCGTCGCAGGTCGCAGGCCTCTTTGTCAGCTGGAGTTGCGCGGGCTGACGCGCCACTATGTAG
CGGGTTTCGGGCGGGCCACGCGTGCGGGACAGGAACCCAACCCCAGCCGACCTTGAGCTCCAGGAGTTCG
TCTCTTACGTCTGCGGAAGTGCAGCTGCCTCAGTTCTTAGCGCAGGTTGACAACTACAGGCACAAGCCAT
TGAAGCTGGAATGTCCTGTTGCTGGTATTTCAATTGACTTAAGCCAACTATCCCTTCAGTTACAATAGGA
AAGTGCCTCTAATAAGGCCAAATATGCGTACTAACTTGTAGCAACCACGTGTCCGTGCAGTGCCACAGGA
GCTAGAGCAGTGACAATGCTGGTGGCAACAGGGCAGTGTAGCAGGTGCTTCATGTTCACCTTTTCAACCT
TTTCATTTAATTGTCACAACTCGGAGGTGGATTCTGTTAGGGACAGGCTGCCCCAGGACCACTCCGCCCC
CGCTAACTCAATGCAGCTGACCCTTACCCTGAATACTCTGCAGCTGCATTCCTGAACCGTTATCTAGGCG
CTATAGCAAGGTCACCAGACTTGCTACACCGAAGCCCTCTGGGTGGCACGGGGGAGGTCATGAGAAACGT
GGATTACACCCCCTTGTAAATTCCTATTTTCACAAGATAATATATTGTAAGCCGGTCATGAGATTATATG
TGGTAAAGTTAATTGACTAACAACCCCAGGGTCTCTCTCCCCCATATAAACCCCTCATTTTGTAAGCTCA
GGGCTGCCACCTCCGACTGGTGGAGAAGCCTGGCAGGTTAATAAACTTACTTGGCCTGACGGATCCGGAT
CCGTAGAAAATGCGGCCGCCGACCAGAATCATGCAAGTGCGTAAGATAGTCGCGGGTCGGCGGCCGCATC
TGCTGGGAGATCCGTAGAAAATGCGGCCGCCGACCAGAATCATGCAAGTGCGTAAGATAGTCGCGGGTCG
GCGGCCGCATCTGCTGGGAGATCCGTAGAAAATGCGGCCGCCGACCAGAATCATGCAAGTGCGTAAGATA
GTCGCGGGTCGGCGGCCGCATCTGCTGGGAGATCCGTAGAAAATGCGGCCGCCGACCAGAATCATGCAAG
TGCGTAAGATAGTCGCGGGTCGGCGGCCGCATCTGCTGGGAGATCTGCGGCCGCAAGGATCTGCGATCGC
TCCGGTGCCCGTCAGTGGGCAGAGCGCACATCGCCCACAGTCCCCGAGAAGTTGGGGGGAGGGGTCGGCA
ATTGAACGGGTGCCTAGAGAAGGTGGCGCGGGGTAAACTGGGAAAGTGATGTCGTGTACTGGCTCCGCCT
TTTTCCCGAGGGTGGGGGAGAACCGTATATAAGTGCAGTAGTCGCCGTGAACGTTCTTTTTCGCAACGGG
TTTGCCGCCAGAACACAGCTGAAGCTTCGAGGGGCTCGCATCTCTCCTTCACGCGCCCGCCGCCCTACCT
GAGGCCGCCATCCACGCCGGTTGAGTCGCGTTCTGCCGCCTCCCGCCTGTGGTGCCTCCTGAACTGCGTC
CGCCGTCTAGGTAAGTTTAAAGCTCAGGTCGAGACCGGGCCTTTGTCCGGCGCTCCCTTGGAGCCTACCT
AGACTCAGCCGGCTCTCCACGCTTTGCCTGACCCTGCTTGCTCAACTCTACGTCTTTGTTTCGTTTTCTG
TTCTGCGCCGTTACAGATCCAAGCTGTGACCGGCGCCTACGCTAGACGCCACCATGGAGAGCGACGAGAG
CGGCCTGCCCGCCATGGAGATCGAGTGCCGCATCACCGGCACCCTGAACGGCGTGGAGTTCGAGCTGGTG
GGCGGCGGAGAGGGCACCCCCAAGCAGGGCCGCATGACCAACAAGATGAAGAGCACCAAAGGCGCCCTGA
CCTTCAGCCCCTACCTGCTGAGCCACGTGATGGGCTACGGCTTCTACCACTTCGGCACCTACCCCAGCGG
CTACGAGAACCCCTTCCTGCACGCCATCAACAACGGCGGCTACACCAACACCCGCATCGAGAAGTACGAG
GACGGCGGCGTGCTGCACGTGAGCTTCAGCTACCGCTACGAGGCCGGCCGCGTGATCGGCGACTTCAAGG
TGGTGGGCACCGGCTTCCCCGAGGACAGCGTGATCTTCACCGACAAGATCATCCGCAGCAACGCCACCGT
GGAGCACCTGCACCCCATGGGCGATAACGTGCTGGTGGGCAGCTTCGCCCGCACCTTCAGCCTGCGCGAC
GGCGGCTACTACAGCTTCGTGGTGGACAGCCACATGCACTTCAAGAGCGCCATCCACCCCAGCATCCTGC
AGAACGGGGGCCCCATGTTCGCCTTCCGCCGCGTGGAGGAGCTGCACAGCAACACCGAGCTGGGCATCGT
GGAGTACCAGCACGCCTTCAAGACCCCCATCGCCTTCGCCAGATCCCGCGCTCAGTCGTCCAATTCTGCC
GTGGACGGCACCGCCGGACCCGGCTCCACCGGATCTCGCGAGGGCAGAGGAAGTCTTCTAACATGCGGTG
ACGTGGAGGAGAATCCCGGCCCTATGACCGAGTACAAGCCCACGGTGCGCCTCGCCACCCGCGACGACGT
CCCCAGGGCCGTACGCACCCTCGCCGCCGCGTTCGCCGACTACCCCGCCACGCGCCACACCGTCGATCCG
GACCGCCACATCGAGCGGGTCACCGAGCTGCAAGAACTCTTCCTCACGCGCGTCGGGCTCGACATCGGCA
AGGTGTGGGTCGCGGACGACGGCGCCGCGGTGGCGGTCTGGACCACGCCGGAGAGCGTCGAAGCGGGGGC
GGTGTTCGCCGAGATCGGCCCGCGCATGGCCGAGTTGAGCGGTTCCCGGCTGGCCGCGCAGCAACAGATG
GAAGGCCTCCTGGCGCCGCACCGGCCCAAGGAGCCCGCGTGGTTCCTGGCCACCGTCGGCGTCTCGCCCG
ACCACCAGGGCAAGGGTCTGGGCAGCGCCGTCGTGCTCCCCGGAGTGGAGGCGGCCGAGCGCGCCGGGGT
GCCCGCCTTCCTGGAGACCTCCGCGCCCCGCAACCTCCCCTTCTACGAGCGGCTCGGCTTCACCGTCACC
GCCGACGTCGAGGTGCCCGAAGGACCGCGCACCTGGTGCATGACCCGCAAGCCCGGTGCCTGAAATCAAC
CTCTGGATTACAAAATTTGTGAAAGATTGACTGGTATTCTTAACTATGTTGCTCCTTTTACGCTATGTGG
ATACGCTGCTTTAATGCCTTTGTATCATGCTATTGCTTCCCGTATGGCTTTCATTTTCTCCTCCTTGTAT
AAATCCTGGTTGCTGTCTCTTTATGAGGAGTTGTGGCCCGTTGTCAGGCAACGTGGCGTGGTGTGCACTG
TGTTTGCTGACGCAACCCCCACTGGTTGGGGCATTGCCACCACCTGTCAGCTCCTTTCCGGGACTTTCGC
TTTCCCCCTCCCTATTGCCACGGCGGAACTCATCGCCGCCTGCCTTGCCCGCTGCTGGACAGGGGCTCGG
CTGTTGGGCACTGACAATTCCGTGGTGTTGTCGGGGAAATCATCGTCCTTTCCTTGGCTGCTCGCCTGTG
TTGCCACCTGGATTCTGCGCGGGACGTCCTTCTGCTACGTCCCTTCGGCCCTCAATCCAGCGGACCTTCC
TTCCCGCGGCCTGCTGCCGGCTCTGCGGCCTCTTCCGCGTCTCCGCCTTCGCCCTCAGACGAGTCGGATC
TCCCTTTGGGCCGCCTCCCCGCCTGGTACCTTTAAGACCAATGACTTACAAGGCAGCTGTAGATCTTAGC
CACTTTTTAAAAGAAAAGGGGGGACTGGAAGGGCTAATTCACTCCCAACGAAGATAAGATCTGCTTTTTG
CTTGTACTGGGTCTCTCTGGTTAGACCAGATCTGAGCCTGGGAGCTCTCTGGCTAACTAGGGAACCCACT
GCTTAAGCCTCAATAAAGCTTGCCTTGAGTGCTTCAAGTAGTGTGTGCCCGTCTGTTGTGTGACTCTGGT
AACTAGAGATCCCTCAGACCCTTTTAGTCAGTGTGGAAAATCTCTAGCAGTAGTAGTTCATGTCATCTTA
TTATTCAGTATTTATAACTTGCAAAGAAATGAATATCAGAGAGTGAGAGGAACTTGTTTATTGCAGCTTA
TAATGGTTACAAATAAAGCAATAGCATCACAAATTTCACAAATAAAGCATTTTTTTCACTGCATTCTAGT
TGTGGTTTGTCCAAACTCATCAATGTATCTTATCATGTCTGGCTCTAGCTATCCCGCCCCTAACTCCGCC
CATCCCGCCCCTAACTCCGCCCAGTTCCGCCCATTCTCCGCCCCATGGCTGACTAATTTTTTTTATTTAT
GCAGAGGCCGAGGCCGCCTCGGCCTCTGAGCTATTCCAGAAGTAGTGAGGAGGCTTTTTTGGAGGCCTAG
ACTTTTGCAGAGACCAAATTCGTAATCATGTCATAGCTGTTTCCTGTGTGAAATTGTTATCCGCTCACAA
TTCCACACAACATACGAGCCGGAAGCATAAAGTGTAAAGCCTGGGGTGCCTAATGAGTGAGCTAACTCAC
ATTAATTGCGTTGCGCTCACTGCCCGCTTTCCAGTCGGGAAACCTGTCGTGCCAGCTGCATTAATGAATC
GGCCAACGCGCGGGGAGAGGCGGTTTGCGTATTGGGCGCTCTTCCGCTTCCTCGCTCACTGACTCGCTGC
GCTCGGTCGTTCGGCTGCGGCGAGCGGTATCAGCTCACTCAAAGGCGGTAATACGGTTATCCACAGAATC
AGGGGATAACGCAGGAAAGAACATGTGAGCAAAAGGCCAGCAAAAGGCCAGGAACCGTAAAAAGGCCGCG
TTGCTGGCGTTTTTCCATAGGCTCCGCCCCCCTGACGAGCATCACAAAAATCGACGCTCAAGTCAGAGGT
GGCGAAACCCGACAGGACTATAAAGATACCAGGCGTTTCCCCCTGGAAGCTCCCTCGTGCGCTCTCCTGT
TCCGACCCTGCCGCTTACCGGATACCTGTCCGCCTTTCTCCCTTCGGGAAGCGTGGCGCTTTCTCATAGC
TCACGCTGTAGGTATCTCAGTTCGGTGTAGGTCGTTCGCTCCAAGCTGGGCTGTGTGCACGAACCCCCCG
TTCAGCCCGACCGCTGCGCCTTATCCGGTAACTATCGTCTTGAGTCCAACCCGGTAAGACACGACTTATC
GCCACTGGCAGCAGCCACTGGTAACAGGATTAGCAGAGCGAGGTATGTAGGCGGTGCTACAGAGTTCTTG
AAGTGGTGGCCTAACTACGGCTACACTAGAAGAACAGTATTTGGTATCTGCGCTCTGCTGAAGCCAGTTA
CCTTCGGAAAAAGAGTTGGTAGCTCTTGATCCGGCAAACAAACCACCGCTGGTAGCGGTGGTTTTTTTGT
TTGCAAGCAGCAGATTACGCGCAGAAAAAAAGGATCTCAAGAAGATCCTTTGATCTTTTCTACGGGGTCT
GACGCTCAGTGGAACGAAAACTCACGTTAAGGGATTTTGGTCATGAGATTATCAAAAAGGATCTTCACCT
AGATCCTTTTAAATTAAAAATGAAGTTTTAAATCAATCTAAAGTATATATGAGTAAACTTGGTCTGACAG
TTACCAATGCTTAATCAGTGAGGCACCTATCTCAGCGATCTGTCTATTTCGTTCATCCATAGTTGCCTGA
CTCCCCGTCGTGTAGATAACTACGATACGGGAGGGCTTACCATCTGGCCCCAGTGCTGCAATGATACCGC
GAGACCCACGCTCACCGGCTCCAGATTTATCAGCAATAAACCAGCCAGCCGGAAGGGCCGAGCGCAGAAG
TGGTCCTGCAACTTTATCCGCCTCCATCCAGTCTATTAATTGTTGCCGGGAAGCTAGAGTAAGTAGTTCG
CCAGTTAATAGTTTGCGCAACGTTGTTGCCATTGCTACAGGCATCGTGGTGTCACGCTCGTCGTTTGGTA
TGGCTTCATTCAGCTCCGGTTCCCAACGATCAAGGCGAGTTACATGATCCCCCATGTTGTGCAAAAAAGC
GGTTAGCTCCTTCGGTCCTCCGATCGTTGTCAGAAGTAAGTTGGCCGCAGTGTTATCACTCATGGTTATG
GCAGCACTGCATAATTCTCTTACTGTCATGCCATCCGTAAGATGCTTTTCTGTGACTGGTGAGTACTCAA
CCAAGTCATTCTGAGAATAGTGTATGCGGCGACCGAGTTGCTCTTGCCCGGCGTCAATACGGGATAATAC
CGCGCCACATAGCAGAACTTTAAAAGTGCTCATCATTGGAAAACGTTCTTCGGGGCGAAAACTCTCAAGG
ATCTTACCGCTGTTGAGATCCAGTTCGATGTAACCCACTCGTGCACCCAACTGATCTTCAGCATCTTTTA
CTTTCACCAGCGTTTCTGGGTGAGCAAAAACAGGAAGGCAAAATGCCGCAAAAAAGGGAATAAGGGCGAC
ACGGAAATGTTGAATACTCATACTCTTCCTTTTTCAATATTATTGAAGCATTTATCAGGGTTATTGTCTC
ATGAGCGGATACATATTTGAATGTATTTAGAAAAATAAACAAATAGGGGTTCCGCGCACATTTCCCCGAA
AAGTGCCACCTGACGTCTAAGAAACCATTATTATCATGACATTAACCTATAAAAATAGGCGTATCACGAG
GCCCTTTCGTCTCGCGCGTTTCGGTGATGACGGTGAAAACCTCTGACACATGCAGCTCCCGGAGACGGTC
ACAGCTTGTCTGTAAGCGGATGCCGGGAGCAGACAAGCCCGTCAGGGCGCGTCAGCGGGTGTTGGCGGGT
GTCGGGGCTGGCTTAACTATGCGGCATCAGAGCAGATTGTACTGAGAGTGCACCATATGCGGTGTGAAAT
ACCGCACAGATGCGTAAGGAGAAAATACCGCATCAGGCGCCATTCGCCATTCAGGCTGCGCAACTGTTGG
GAAGGGCGATCGGTGCGGGCCTCTTCGCTATTACGCCAGCTGGCGAAAGGGGGATGTGCTGCAAGGCGAT
TAAGTTGGGTAACGCCAGGGTTTTCCCAGTCACGACGTTGTAAAACGACGGCCAGTGCCAAGCTG
Features (pLannotate 1.2.2; 28 found; start..end, strand, type, name):
      6..232     +  promoter       RSV promoter: Rous sarcoma virus enhancer/promoter
    233..413     +  LTR            5' LTR (truncated): truncated 5' long terminal repeat (LTR) from HIV-1
    460..585     +  misc_feature   HIV-1 Ψ: packaging signal of human immunodeficiency virus type 1
    569..907     +  CDS            HIV-1 gag (fragment): gag protein from human immunodeficiency virus 1; gag
   1078..1311    +  misc_feature   RRE: The Rev response element (RRE) of HIV-1 allows for Rev-dependent mRNA export from the nucleus to the cytoplasm.
   1688..1788    +  CDS            Rev (fragment): human immunodeficiency virus 1 (HIV-1) Rev protein; rev; enhances nuclear export of unspliced and incompletely spliced viral mRNAs
   1807..1923    +  misc_feature   cPPT/CTS: central polypurine tract and central termination sequence of HIV-1
   1936..2349    +  LTR            5' LTR (fragment): 5' long terminal repeat from murine embryonic stem cell virus
   2354..2725    +  CDS            DANCR (fragment): DANCR_HUMAN - Also known as ANCR, KIAA0114, SNHG13. Protein uncertain: Swiss-Prot protein existence level 5. From Homo sapiens (Human).
   3657..3868    +  promoter       EF-1α core promoter: core promoter for human elongation factor EF-1α
   3881..4149    +  LTR            5' LTR (truncated): truncated 5' long terminal repeat (LTR) from human T-cell leukemia virus (HTLV) type 1
   4206..4870    +  CDS            CopGFP (fragment): green fluorescent protein 2 from Pontellina plumata, also known as ppluGFP2 (Shagin et al., 2004)
   4994..5593    +  CDS            PuroR: puromycin N-acetyltransferase; pac from Streptomyces alboniger; confers resistance to puromycin
   5594..6182    +  misc_feature   WPRE: woodchuck hepatitis virus posttranscriptional regulatory element
   6177..6284    +  CDS            nef (fragment): NEF_SIVS4 - Experimental evidence at protein level: Swiss-Prot protein existence level 1. Interferes with TCR signaling from the cell membrane. Interacts with CD247/TCRZ (TCR zeta chain) and exert potent down- regulation of cell surface TCR/CD3 complexes. From Simian immunodeficiency virus (isolate F236/smH4) (SIV-sm) (Simian immunodeficiency virus sooty mangabey monkey).
   6309..6489    +  LTR            5' LTR (truncated): truncated 5' long terminal repeat (LTR) from HIV-1
   6561..6682    +  polyA_signal   SV40 poly(A) signal: SV40 polyadenylation signal
   6722..6857    +  rep_origin     SV40 ori: SV40 origin of replication
   6914..6930    -  protein_bind   lac operator: The lac repressor binds to the lac operator to inhibit transcription in E. coli. This inhibition can be relieved by adding lactose or isopropyl-β-D-thiogalactopyranoside (IPTG). lac repressor encoded by lacI
   6938..6968    -  promoter       lac promoter: promoter for the E. coli lac operon
   6983..7004    -  protein_bind   CAP binding site: CAP binding activates transcription in the presence of cAMP. E. coli catabolite activator protein
   7017..7109    -  CDS            lacI (fragment): lac repressor; lacI; The lac repressor binds to the lac operator to inhibit transcription in E. coli. This inhibition can be relieved by adding lactose or isopropyl-β-D-thiogalactopyranoside (IPTG).
   7292..7880    -  rep_origin     ori: high-copy-number ColE1/pMB1/pBR322/pUC origin of replication
   8051..8911    -  CDS            AmpR: β-lactamase; bla; confers resistance to ampicillin, carbenicillin, and related antibiotics
   8912..9016    -  promoter       AmpR promoter: bla
   9111..9146    +  CDS            rop (fragment): Rop protein, which maintains plasmids at low copy number; rop
   9248..9347    +  misc_feature   bom (fragment): basis of mobility region from pBR322
   9353..9507    -  CDS            lacZα (fragment): LacZα fragment of β-galactosidase; lacZ fragment
