[The description below was written by a language model from this plasmid's Addgene catalogue record and pLannotate feature annotations shown in this document.]
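Description:
S1m tagged DANCR is a third-generation-style HIV-1 lentiviral transfer plasmid built on the System Biosciences pCDH backbone (pCDH-MSCV-4xS1m-GFP-T2A-PU) for expressing the human long noncoding RNA DANCR fused to an S1m RNA aptamer tag. It is maintained in E. coli through a ColE1/pUC-type origin with ampicillin resistance (AmpR). The catalogue lists it as low copy and grown in a recombination-tolerant strain, as is usual for plasmids with repeated LTRs. An RSV promoter fused to a truncated HIV-1 5' LTR drives production of the viral genome. That genome carries the Ψ packaging signal, RRE and cPPT/CTS for packaging, Rev-dependent export and nuclear import. It ends in a WPRE and a truncated 3' LTR, with an SV40 poly(A) signal and SV40 origin downstream of the LTR.

Within the provirus, an MSCV LTR-derived promoter transcribes the DANCR insert. The annotation tool labels part of it as a hypothetical coding fragment, but the catalogue reference is a noncoding RNA entry. The S1m tag is recorded as lying at the 3' end of the insert, and the backbone name indicates four copies. It is not annotated in the feature table, though an unannotated stretch between DANCR and the next promoter would accommodate it. S1m is a streptavidin-binding RNA aptamer, so the tagged transcript and its bound partners can be captured on streptavidin. A second cassette uses the EF-1α core promoter with an HTLV-1 LTR segment to drive copGFP and puromycin N-acetyltransferase. According to the backbone name these are joined by a T2A peptide, allowing transduced cells to be tracked by fluorescence and selected with puromycin. The stated purpose is in vivo tagging, and the associated work concerns DANCR regulation by the m6A reader IGF2BP2, consistent with pulldown of DANCR-associated proteins.
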