Addgene plasmid #138585: S1m tagged DANCR
Purpose: For in vivo tagging
Depositing lab: Yin-Yuan Mo. Depositing organization: University of Mississippi Medical Center. Publication: IGF2BP2 regulates DANCR by serving as an N6-methyladenosine reader. Hu X, Peng WX, Zhou H, Jiang J, Zhou X, Huang D, Mo YY, Yang L. Cell Death Differ. 2019 Dec 5. pii: 10.1038/s41418-019-0461-z. doi: 10.1038/s41418-019-0461-z. PubMed 31804607.
Backbone
  Vector backbone: pCDH-MSCV-4xS1m-GFP-T2A-PU
  Backbone manufacturer: System Biosciences
  Vector type: Lentiviral
  Selectable markers: Puromycin
Growth in bacteria
  Bacterial resistance: Ampicillin, 100 μg/mL
  Growth temperature: 37°C
  Growth strain: NEB Stable
  Copy number: Low Copy
Gene/Insert
  Gene/Insert name: DANCR
  Species: H. sapiens (human)
  GenBank ID: NR_024031
  Entrez Gene: DANCR (a.k.a. AGU2, ANCR, KIAA0114, SNHG13, lncRNA-ANCR)
  Promoter: MSCV
  Tag / fusion protein: S1m tag (C terminal on insert)
  Cloning method: Gibson Cloning
  Sequencing primers: 5′ acaaaaattcaaaattttatcga; 3′ ctacacgcgagacgggtgactg
Terms and licenses: Academic/Nonprofit Terms; Industry Terms: Not Available to Industry
How to cite: S1m tagged DANCR was a gift from Yin-Yuan Mo (Addgene plasmid # 138585 ; http://n2t.net/addgene:138585 ; RRID:Addgene_138585)
